Addgene plasmid #99773: Ringo/SPY
Purpose: Expresses S. meditearranea Ringo/SPY
Depositing lab: Phillip Newmark. Depositing organization: University of Illinois at Urbana-Champaign. Publication: A premeiotic function for boule in the planarian Schmidtea mediterranea. Iyer H, Issigonis M, Sharma PP, Extavour CG, Newmark PA. Proc Natl Acad Sci U S A. 2016 Jun 21;113(25):E3509-18. doi: 10.1073/pnas.1521341113. Epub 2016 Jun 2. PubMed 27330085.
Backbone
  Vector backbone: pJC53.2
  Vector type: Bacterial Expression
Growth in bacteria
  Bacterial resistance: Kanamycin, 50 μg/mL
  Growth temperature: 37°C
  Growth strain: DH5alpha
  Copy number: Unknown
Gene/Insert
  Gene/Insert name: Ringo/SPY
  Cloning method: Restriction Enzyme; 5′ cloning site unknown (unknown if destroyed); 3′ cloning site unknown (unknown if destroyed)
Terms and licenses: Academic/Nonprofit Terms; Industry Terms: Not Available to Industry
Depositor comments: Addgene Note: These plasmids were generated for in vitro transcription and may not be suitable for overexpression studies. The inserts were amplified from cDNA and may differ from NCBI reference sequences.
How to cite: Ringo/SPY was a gift from Phillip Newmark (Addgene plasmid # 99773 ; http://n2t.net/addgene:99773 ; RRID:Addgene_99773)
