[The description below was written by a language model from this plasmid's Addgene catalogue record and pLannotate feature annotations shown in this document.]
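Description:
Ringo/SPY is a small (about 3.6 kb) bacterial plasmid built on the pJC53.2 backbone that carries a cDNA fragment of the Ringo/SPY (Speedy-family cell-cycle regulator) gene from the planarian Schmidtea mediterranea. It is propagated in E. coli through a high-copy ColE1/pUC-type origin. The catalogue lists kanamycin as the selection, consistent with the annotated neo/nptII coding sequence. The feature table also shows an intact β-lactamase (AmpR) gene, along with remnants of a Tn5 transposase sequence and an M13 origin that appear to be backbone leftovers.

The insert sits in a symmetric in vitro transcription cassette. On one side it is flanked by T7 and T3 promoters reading inward, and on the other by SP6 and T7 promoters reading in the opposite direction. T7 terminators lie outside each promoter pair. This arrangement lets a single phage polymerase (T3 or SP6) produce a strand-specific sense or antisense transcript, while T7 polymerase transcribes both strands to give double-stranded RNA. The automated annotation labels roughly 300 bp of the insert as a fragment resembling Xenopus laevis spdya-a, which reflects homology of the planarian sequence to Speedy/RINGO proteins rather than a frog origin.

Although catalogued as a bacterial expression vector, the record notes that these plasmids were made for in vitro transcription and may not suit overexpression. It also notes that the insert was amplified from cDNA and may differ from reference sequences. Such templates are typically used to make riboprobes for in situ hybridization and dsRNA for RNA interference, though the record does not name the specific application. The associated publication concerns planarian germ cell development. The cloning sites are not recorded.
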