Features (pLannotate 1.2.2; 13 found; start..end, strand, type, name):
      1..48      -  terminator     T7 terminator: transcription terminator for bacteriophage T7 RNA polymerase
     62..80      +  promoter       T7 promoter: promoter for bacteriophage T7 RNA polymerase
     84..102     +  promoter       T3 promoter: promoter for bacteriophage T3 RNA polymerase
    108..422     +  CDS            spdya-a (fragment): SPD1A_XENLA - Also known as ls26 From Xenopus laevis (African clawed frog).
    516..534     -  promoter       SP6 promoter: promoter for bacteriophage SP6 RNA polymerase
    538..556     -  promoter       T7 promoter: promoter for bacteriophage T7 RNA polymerase
    570..617     +  terminator     T7 terminator: transcription terminator for bacteriophage T7 RNA polymerase
    800..1388    -  rep_origin     ori: high-copy-number ColE1/pMB1/pBR322/pUC origin of replication
   1559..2419    -  CDS            AmpR: β-lactamase; bla; confers resistance to ampicillin, carbenicillin, and related antibiotics
   2420..2436    -  promoter       AmpR promoter (fragment): bla
   2440..3231    -  CDS            neo: KKA2_KLEPN - Also known as kan, nptII. Experimental evidence at protein level: Swiss-Prot protein existence level 1. Resistance to kanamycin, neomycin, paromomycin, ribostamycin, butirosin and gentamicin B. From Klebsiella pneumoniae.
   3263..3562    -  CDS            tnpA (fragment): TN5P_ECOLX - Also known as tnp. Experimental evidence at protein level: Swiss-Prot protein existence level 1. Mediates transposition of transposon Tn5 by a 'cut and paste' mechanism. First, the monomeric transposase binds the 19 bp inverted DNA repeats flanking the transposon. Then, dimerization of the DNA- bound transposase creates a synaptic DNA complex. After nicking of the first DNA strand, excision of the transposon proceeds through a series of intermediates. The transposase then mediates the insertion of the transposon at a new site by strand transfer. The activity of the wild- type tran
   3565..3631    -  rep_origin     M13 ori (fragment): M13 bacteriophage origin of replication; arrow indicates direction of (+) strand synthesis
>Addgene plasmid #99773 | Ringo/SPY | addgene full sequence | sequence record 194226 | Addgene NGS Result
CAAAAAACCCCTCAAGACCCGTTTAGAGGCCCCAAGGGGTTATGCTAGGCGCGCCGGATCCTAATACGAC
TCACTATAGGGAGAATTAACCCTCACTAAAGGGAGACCTTGCTCACGATGTCGAAGAAGACAATGAGGAT
TTGAAATATGAAATATTTCCATGGGTTCTTGGTCCATATTGGCGGAATAACATATCAGTGTTTCTTCAGA
AAAAAGATGATATATGGGCACGAATGAATTATAGGGCCATTGTTTGTAAAAAATGTTGTGAAGAACTAAT
GTCTATTTACCCTAACCACTCTATATGGCAACGAGAAAGACCTTATCATCTTGGTGGCGCAATTAGAAAT
TACAAAAAGGATATCAAATTATCTGTTCCAAGAGGTCCCAATTTGTCTCCTAAAACTTGTTTTAAATGTC
ACCCAGAATTGAGTACAAGTCTTCACGATTCTGCTTTCAGTAGTCTTTGGGAATGTGAAAGCTTTAATGA
CAGCGACGAGTCAGATAAGGTCACTTCTATAGTGTCACCTAAATCTCCCTATAGTGAGTCGTATTAGGAT
CCGGCGCGCCTAGCATAACCCCTTGGGGCCTCTAAACGGGTCTTGAGGGGTTTTTTGACGCGTGCTTCCT
CGCTCACTGACTCGCTGCGCTCGGTCGTTCGGCTGCGGCGAGCGGTATCAGCTCACTCAAAGGCGGTAAT
ACGGTTATCCACAGAATCAGGGGATAACGCAGGAAAGAACATGTGAGCAAAAGGCCAGCAAAAGGCCAGG
AACCGTAAAAAGGCCGCGTTGCTGGCGTTTTTCCATAGGCTCCGCCCCCCTGACGAGCATCACAAAAATC
GACGCTCAAGTCAGAGGTGGCGAAACCCGACAGGACTATAAAGATACCAGGCGTTTCCCCCTGGAAGCTC
CCTCGTGCGCTCTCCTGTTCCGACCCTGCCGCTTACCGGATACCTGTCCGCCTTTCTCCCTTCGGGAAGC
GTGGCGCTTTCTCATAGCTCACGCTGTAGGTATCTCAGTTCGGTGTAGGTCGTTCGCTCCAAGCTGGGCT
GTGTGCACGAACCCCCCGTTCAGCCCGACCGCTGCGCCTTATCCGGTAACTATCGTCTTGAGTCCAACCC
GGTAAGACACGACTTATCGCCACTGGCAGCAGCCACTGGTAACAGGATTAGCAGAGCGAGGTATGTAGGC
GGTGCTACAGAGTTCTTGAAGTGGTGGCCTAACTACGGCTACACTAGAAGAACAGTATTTGGTATCTGCG
CTCTGCTGAAGCCAGTTACCTTCGGAAAAAGAGTTGGTAGCTCTTGATCCGGCAAACAAACCACCGCTGG
TAGCGGTGGTTTTTTTGTTTGCAAGCAGCAGATTACGCGCAGAAAAAAAGGATCTCAAGAAGATCCTTTG
ATCTTTTCTACGGGGTCTGACGCTCAGTGGAACGAAAACTCACGTTAAGGGATTTTGGTCATGAGATTAT
CAAAAAGGATCTTCACCTAGATCCTTTTAAATTAAAAATGAAGTTTTAAATCAATCTAAAGTATATATGA
GTAAACTTGGTCTGACAGTTACCAATGCTTAATCAGTGAGGCACCTATCTCAGCGATCTGTCTATTTCGT
TCATCCATAGTTGCCTGGCTCCCCGTCGTGTAGATAACTACGATACGGGAGGGCTTACCATCTGGCCCCA
GTGCTGCAATGATACCGCGAGACCCACGCTCACCGGCTCCAGATTTATCAGCAATAAACCAGCCAGCCGG
AAGGGCCGAGCGCAGAAGTGGTCCTGCAACTTTATCCGCCTCCATCCAGTCTATTAATTGTTGCCGGGAA
GCTAGAGTAAGTAGTTCGCCAGTTAATAGTTTGCGCAACGTTGTTGCCATTGCTACAGGCATCGTGGTGT
CACGCTCGTCGTTTGGTATGGCTTCATTCAGCTCCGGTTCCCAACGATCAAGGCGAGTTACATGATCCCC
CATGTTGTGCAAAAAAGCGGTTAGCTCCTTCGGTCCTCCGATCGTTGTCAGAAGTAAGTTGGCCGCAGTG
TTATCACTCATGGTTATGGCAGCACTGCATAATTCTCTTACTGTCATGCCATCCGTAAGATGCTTTTCTG
TGACTGGTGAGTACTCAACCAAGTCATTCTGAGAATAGTGTATGCGGCGACCGAGTTGCTCTTGCCCGGC
GTCAATACGGGATAATACCGCGCCACATAGCAGAACTTTAAAAGTGCTCATCATTGGAAAACGTTCTTCG
GGGCGAAAACTCTCAAGGATCTTACCGCTGTTGAGATCCAGTTCGATGTAACCCACTCGTGCACCCAACT
GATCTTCAGCATCTTTTACTTTCACCAGCGTTTCTGGGTGAGCAAAAACAGGAAGGCAAAATGCCGCAAA
AAAGGGAATAAGGGCGACACGGAAATGTTGAATACTCATACTCTTCCTTTTTCAATTCAGAAGAACTCGT
CAAGAAGGCGATAGAAGGCGATGCGCTGCGAATCGGGAGCGGCGATACCGTAAAGCACGAGGAAGCGGTC
AGCCCATTCGCCGCCAAGCTCTTCAGCAATATCACGGGTAGCCAACGCTATGTCCTGATAGCGGTCCGCC
ACACCCAGCCGGCCACAGTCGATGAATCCAGAAAAGCGGCCATTTTCCACCATGATATTCGGCAAGCAGG
CATCGCCATGGGTCACGACGAGATCCTCGCCGTCGGGCATGCGCGCCTTGAGCCTGGCGAACAGTTCGGC
TGGCGCGAGCCCCTGATGCTCTTCGTCCAGATCATCCTGATCGACAAGACCGGCTTCCATCCGAGTACGT
GCTCGCTCGATGCGATGTTTCGCTTGGTGGTCGAATGGGCAGGTAGCCGGATCAAGCGTATGCAGCCGCC
GCATTGCATCAGCCATGATGGATACTTTCTCGGCAGGAGCAAGGTGGGATGACAGGAGATCCTGCCCCGG
CACTTCGCCCAATAGCAGCCAGTCCCTTCCCGCTTCAGTGACAACGTCGAGCACAGCTGCGCAAGGAACG
CCCGTCGTGGCCAGCCACGATAGCCGCGCTGCCTCGTCCTGCAGTTCATTCAGGGCACCGGACAGGTCGG
TCTTGACAAAAAGAACCGGGCGCCCCTGCGCTGACAGCCGGAACACGGCGGCATCAGAGCAGCCGATTGT
CTGTTGTGCCCAGTCATAGCCGAATAGCCTCTCCACCCAAGCGGCCGGAGAACCTGCGTGCAATCCATCT
TGTTCAATCATGCGAAACGATCCTCATCCTGTCTCTTGATCAGATCTTGATCCCCTGCGCCATCAGATCA
TTGGCGGCAAGAAAGCCATCCAGTTTACTTTGCAGGGCTTCCCAACCTTACCAGAGGGCGCCCCAGCTGG
CAATTCCGGTTCGCTTGCTGTCCATAAAACCGCCCAGTCTAGCTATCGCCATGTAAGCCCACTGCAAGCT
ACCTGCTTTCTCTTTGCGCTTGCGTTTTCCCTTGTCCAGATAGCCCAGTAGCTGACATTCATCCGGGGTC
AGCACCGTTTCTGCGGACTGGCTTTCTACGTGTTCCGCTTCCTTTAGCAGCCCTTGCGCCCTGAATTTTG
TTAAAATTCGCGTTAAATTTTTGTTAAATCAGCTCATTTTTTAACCAATAGGCCGAAATCGACGCGT
